>Addgene plasmid #176440 | pVRC8400-SARS-CoV-2-RBD-K417N-E484K-N501Y-AVI | addgene full sequence | sequence record 347369 | Addgene NGS Result
AAATAGGCGTATCACGAGGCCCTTTCGTCTCGCGCGTTTCGGTGATGACGGTGAAAACCTCTGACACATG
CAGCTCCCGGAGACGGTCACAGCTTGTCTGTAAGCGGATGCCGGGAGCAGACAAGCCCGTCAGGGCGCGT
CAGCGGGTGTTGGCGGGTGTCGGGGCTGGCTTAACTATGCGGCATCAGAGCAGATTGTACTGAGAGTGCA
CCATATGCGGTGTGAAATACCGCACAGATGCGTAAGGAGAAAATACCGCATCAGATTGGCTATTGGCCAT
TGCATACGTTGTATCCATATCATAATATGTACATTTATATTGGCTCATGTCCAACATTACCGCCATGTTG
ACATTGATTATTGACTAGTTATTAATAGTAATCAATTACGGGGTCATTAGTTCATAGCCCATATATGGAG
TTCCGCGTTACATAACTTACGGTAAATGGCCCGCCTGGCTGACCGCCCAACGACCCCCGCCCATTGACGT
CAATAATGACGTATGTTCCCATAGTAACGCCAATAGGGACTTTCCATTGACGTCAATGGGTGGAGTATTT
ACGGTAAACTGCCCACTTGGCAGTACATCAAGTGTATCATATGCCAAGTACGCCCCCTATTGACGTCAAT
GACGGTAAATGGCCCGCCTGGCATTATGCCCAGTACATGACCTTATGGGACTTTCCTACTTGGCAGTACA
TCTACGTATTAGTCATCGCTATTACCATGGTGATGCGGTTTTGGCAGTACATCAATGGGCGTGGATAGCG
GTTTGACTCACGGGGATTTCCAAGTCTCCACCCCATTGACGTCAATGGGAGTTTGTTTTGGCACCAAAAT
CAACGGGACTTTCCAAAATGTCGTAACAACTCCGCCCCATTGACGCAAATGGGCGGTAGGCGTGTACGGT
GGGAGGTCTATATAAGCAGAGCTCGTTTAGTGAACCGTCAGATCGCCTGGAGACGCCATCCACGCTGTTT
TGACCTCCATAGAAGACACCGGGACCGATCCAGCCTCCATCGGCTCGCATCTCTCCTTCACGCGCCCGCC
GCCCTACCTGAGGCCGCCATCCACGCCGGTTGAGTCGCGTTCTGCCGCCTCCCGCCTGTGGTGCCTCCTG
AACTGCGTCCGCCGTCTAGGTAAGTTTAAAGCTCAGGTCGAGACCGGGCCTTTGTCCGGCGCTCCCTTGG
AGCCTACCTAGACTCAGCCGGCTCTCCACGCTTTGCCTGACCCTGCTTGCTCAACTCTAGTTAACGGTGG
AGGGCAGTGTAGTCTGAGCAGTACTCGTTGCTGCCGCGCGCGCCACCAGACATAATAGCTGACAGACTAA
CAGACTGTTCCTTTCCATGGGTCTTTTCTGCAGTCACCGTCGTCGACACGTGTGATCAGATATCGCGGCC
GCTCTAGACCACCATGGGATGGTCATGTATCATCCTTTTTCTAGTAGCAACTGCAACCGGTGTACATTCC
GCACCAGAGCTGCTGGGAGGACCTAGCGTGTTCCTGTTTCCCCCTAAGCCTAAGGACACCCTGATGATCA
GCCGGACCCCAGAGGTGACATGCGTGGTGGTGGACGTGTCCCACGAGGACCCCGAGGTGAAGTTCAACTG
GTACGTGGATGGCGTGGAGGTGCACAATGCCAAGACCAAGCCAAGGGAGGAGCAGTACAACTCTACCTAT
CGCGTGGTGAGCGTGCTGACAGTGCTGCACCAGGACTGGCTGAACGGCAAGGAGTACAAGTGTAAGGTGT
CTAATAAGGCCCTGCCTGCCCCAATCGAGAAGACCATCAGCAAGGCAAAGGGACAGCCAAGGGAGCCTCA
GGTGTATACCCTGCCACCCAGCCGCGACGAGCTGACAAAGAACCAGGTGTCCCTGTACTGCCTGGTGAAG
GGCTTCTATCCTTCCGATATCGCCGTGGAGTGGGAGTCTAATGGCCAGCCAGAGAACAATTACAAGACCA
CACCTCCAGTGCTGGACTCCGATGGCTCTTTCTTTCTGTATTCCAAGCTGACCGTGGATAAGAGCCGGTG
GCAGCAGGGCAACGTGTTTAGCTGTTCCGTGATGCACGAGGCCCTGCACAATCACTACACACAGAAGTCT
CTGAGCCTGTCCCCCGGCAAGGGAGGAGGAGGCAGCGGCGGAGGAGGCTCCGGAGGCGGCGGCTCTGGCG
GCGGCGGCAGCGCCCCTGAACTGCTGGGAGGACCAAGCGTGTTCCTGTTTCCACCTAAGCCCAAAGATAC
CCTGATGATCTCCAGGACCCCTGAAGTCACCTGCGTGGTCGTGGACGTGTCTCATGAGGACCCCGAAGTC
AAGTTCAACTGGTACGTGGACGGAGTCGAAGTCCATAACGCCAAGACCAAGCCTAGAGAAGAGCAGTACA
ACTCCACCTATAGAGTGGTGTCTGTGCTGACAGTGCTGCATCAGGATTGGCTGAATGGCAAGGAATATAA
GTGTAAGGTGAGCAATAAGGCCCTGCCCGCCCCTATCGAGAAGACCATCTCTAAAGCCAAAGGACAGCCA
AGGGAGCCACAGGTGTATACACTGCCACCCAGCCGGGACGAGCTGACCAAGAACCAGGTGAGCCTGACAT
GTCTGGTCAAGGGCTTCTACCCCAGTGACATTGCTGTGGAGTGGGAGTCCAATGGCCAGCCTGAGAACAA
TTATAAAACTACCCCACCAGTGCTGGACAGCGATGGCTCCTTCTTTCTGACCAGCAAGCTGACAGTGGAT
AAGTCCCGCTGGCAGCAGGGAAACGTGTTTTCTTGTAGCGTGATGCATGAGGCCCTGCATAACCACTACA
CCCAGAAGTCCCTGTCTCTGAGCCCAGGCAAGGGAGGCAGCGGAGGCGGAGGCAGCGGAGGCCTGGAGGT
GCTGTTTCAGGGCCCTCCAAACATTACCAACCTCTGCCCCTTCGGCGAGGTGTTTAACGCCACAAGATTT
GCCTCCGTTTACGCCTGGAATAGAAAGAGAATCAGCAATTGTGTGGCCGACTACTCCGTGCTGTATAACA
GCGCCTCTTTCAGCACCTTCAAGTGCTACGGCGTTTCCCCAACAAAGCTGAATGACCTGTGCTTCACCAA
CGTGTACGCCGACTCCTTCGTAATTAGAGGCGATGAGGTGCGGCAGATCGCACCAGGCCAGACCGGTAAC
ATCGCTGACTACAACTATAAGCTGCCTGATGATTTTACAGGCTGCGTGATCGCCTGGAACTCTAACAACC
TGGATAGCAAGGTGGGCGGCAACTACAACTACCTGTACCGGCTGTTTCGCAAGTCTAACCTGAAACCTTT
CGAGAGAGACATCTCCACAGAGATCTACCAGGCCGGTTCTACACCTTGTAACGGGGTGAAAGGCTTCAAC
TGTTACTTCCCTCTGCAAAGCTACGGCTTCCAGCCTACCTACGGAGTCGGCTACCAGCCATACCGGGTGG
TCGTGCTGTCCTTCGAGTTACTCCACGCCCCCGCCACCGTCTGCGGTGGAGGAGGCCTGGTGCCACAGCA
GAGCGGAGGCCTGAACGACATCTTCGAGGCCCAGAAGATCGAGTGGCACGAGGGCTGATGAGGATCCAGA
TCTGCTGTGCCTTCTAGTTGCCAGCCATCTGTTGTTTGCCCCTCCCCCGTGCCTTCCTTGACCCTGGAAG
GTGCCACTCCCACTGTCCTTTCCTAATAAAATGAGGAAATTGCATCGCATTGTCTGAGTAGGTGTCATTC
TATTCTGGGGGGTGGGGTGGGGCAGGACAGCAAGGGGGAGGATTGGGAAGACAATAGCAGGCATGCTGGG
GATGCGGTGGGCTCTATGGGTACCCAGGTGCTGAAGAATTGACCCGGTTCCTCCTGGGCCAGAAAGAAGC
AGGCACATCCCCTTCTCTGTGACACACCCTGTCCACGCCCCTGGTTCTTAGTTCCAGCCCCACTCATAGG
ACACTCATAGCTCAGGAGGGCTCCGCCTTCAATCCCACCCGCTAAAGTACTTGGAGCGGTCTCTCCCTCC
CTCATCAGCCCACCAAACCAAACCTAGCCTCCAAGAGTGGGAAGAAATTAAAGCAAGATAGGCTATTAAG
TGCAGAGGGAGAGAAAATGCCTCCAACATGTGAGGAAGTAATGAGAGAAATCATAGAATTTTAAGGCCAT
GATTTAAGGCCATCATGGCCTTAATCTTCCGCTTCCTCGCTCACTGACTCGCTGCGCTCGGTCGTTCGGC
TGCGGCGAGCGGTATCAGCTCACTCAAAGGCGGTAATACGGTTATCCACAGAATCAGGGGATAACGCAGG
AAAGAACATGTGAGCAAAAGGCCAGCAAAAGGCCAGGAACCGTAAAAAGGCCGCGTTGCTGGCGTTTTTC
CATAGGCTCCGCCCCCCTGACGAGCATCACAAAAATCGACGCTCAAGTCAGAGGTGGCGAAACCCGACAG
GACTATAAAGATACCAGGCGTTTCCCCCTGGAAGCTCCCTCGTGCGCTCTCCTGTTCCGACCCTGCCGCT
TACCGGATACCTGTCCGCCTTTCTCCCTTCGGGAAGCGTGGCGCTTTCTCATAGCTCACGCTGTAGGTAT
CTCAGTTCGGTGTAGGTCGTTCGCTCCAAGCTGGGCTGTGTGCACGAACCCCCCGTTCAGCCCGACCGCT
GCGCCTTATCCGGTAACTATCGTCTTGAGTCCAACCCGGTAAGACACGACTTATCGCCACTGGCAGCAGC
CACTGGTAACAGGATTAGCAGAGCGAGGTATGTAGGCGGTGCTACAGAGTTCTTGAAGTGGTGGCCTAAC
TACGGCTACACTAGAAGAACAGTATTTGGTATCTGCGCTCTGCTGAAGCCAGTTACCTTCGGAAAAAGAG
TTGGTAGCTCTTGATCCGGCAAACAAACCACCGCTGGTAGCGGTGGTTTTTTTGTTTGCAAGCAGCAGAT
TACGCGCAGAAAAAAAGGATCTCAAGAAGATCCTTTGATCTTTTCTACGGGGTCTGACGCTCAGTGGAAC
GAAAACTCACGTTAAGGGATTTTGGTCATGAGATTATCAAAAAGGATCTTCACCTAGATCCTTTTAAATT
AAAAATGAAGTTTTAAATCAATCTAAAGTATATATGAGTAAACTTGGTCTGACAGTTACCAATGCTTAAT
CAGTGAGGCACCTATCTCAGCGATCTGTCTATTTCGTTCATCCATAGTTGCCTGACTCGGGGGGGGGGGG
CGCTGAGGTCTGCCTCGTGAAGAAGGTGTTGCTGACTCATACCAGGCCTGAATCGCCCCATCATCCAGCC
AGAAAGTGAGGGAGCCACGGTTGATGAGAGCTTTGTTGTAGGTGGACCAGTTGGTGATTTTGAACTTTTG
CTTTGCCACGGAACGGTCTGCGTTGTCGGGAAGATGCGTGATCTGATCCTTCAACTCAGCAAAAGTTCGA
TTTATTCAACAAAGCCGCCGTCCCGTCAAGTCAGCGTAATGCTCTGCCAGTGTTACAACCAATTAACCAA
TTCTGATTAGAAAAACTCATCGAGCATCAAATGAAACTGCAATTTATTCATATCAGGATTATCAATACCA
TATTTTTGAAAAAGCCGTTTCTGTAATGAAGGAGAAAACTCACCGAGGCAGTTCCATAGGATGGCAAGAT
CCTGGTATCGGTCTGCGATTCCGACTCGTCCAACATCAATACAACCTATTAATTTCCCCTCGTCAAAAAT
AAGGTTATCAAGTGAGAAATCACCATGAGTGACGACTGAATCCGGTGAGAATGGCAAAAGCTTATGCATT
TCTTTCCAGACTTGTTCAACAGGCCAGCCATTACGCTCGTCATCAAAATCACTCGCATCAACCAAACCGT
TATTCATTCGTGATTGCGCCTGAGCGAGACGAAATACGCGATCGCTGTTAAAAGGACAATTACAAACAGG
AATCGAATGCAACCGGCGCAGGAACACTGCCAGCGCATCAACAATATTTTCACCTGAATCAGGATATTCT
TCTAATACCTGGAATGCTGTTTTCCCGGGGATCGCAGTGGTGAGTAACCATGCATCATCAGGAGTACGGA
TAAAATGCTTGATGGTCGGAAGAGGCATAAATTCCGTCAGCCAGTTTAGTCTGACCATCTCATCTGTAAC
ATCATTGGCAACGCTACCTTTGCCATGTTTCAGAAACAACTCTGGCGCATCGGGCTTCCCATACAATCGA
TAGATTGTCGCACCTGATTGCCCGACATTATCGCGAGCCCATTTATACCCATATAAATCAGCATCCATGT
TGGAATTTAATCGCGGCCTCGAGCAAGACGTTTCCCGTTGAATATGGCTCATAACACCCCTTGTATTACT
GTTTATGTAAGCAGACAGTTTTATTGTTCATGATGATATATTTTTATCTTGTGCAATGTAACATCAGAGA
TTTTGAGACACAACGTGGCTTTCCCCCCCCCCCCATTATTGAAGCATTTATCAGGGTTATTGTCTCATGA
GCGGATACATATTTGAATGTATTTAGAAAAATAAACAAATAGGGGTTCCGCGCACATTTCCCCGAAAAGT
GCCACCTGACGTCTAAGAAACCATTATTATCATGACATTAACCTATAA
Features (pLannotate 1.2.2; 15 found; start..end, strand, type, name):
     29..64      +  CDS            rop (fragment): Rop protein, which maintains plasmids at low copy number; rop
    166..264     +  misc_feature   bom (fragment): basis of mobility region from pBR322
    350..729     +  enhancer       CMV enhancer: human cytomegalovirus immediate early enhancer
    730..933     +  promoter       CMV promoter: human cytomegalovirus (CMV) immediate early promoter
   1022..1249    +  LTR            5' LTR (truncated) (fragment): truncated 5' long terminal repeat (LTR) from human T-cell leukemia virus (HTLV) type 1
   1253..1363    +  intron         CMV intron (fragment): modified intron A from human cytomegalovirus
   1414..1482    +  CDS            Ighv1-61 (fragment): HVM05_MOUSE - Also known as Igh-VJ558. Experimental evidence at protein level: Swiss-Prot protein existence level 1. From Mus musculus (Mouse).
   1816..2832    +  CDS            IGHG1: IGHG1_HUMAN - Experimental evidence at protein level: Swiss-Prot protein existence level 1. Constant region of immunoglobulin heavy chains. Immunoglobulins, also known as antibodies, are membrane-bound or secreted glycoproteins produced by B lymphocytes. In the recognition phase of humoral immunity, the membrane-bound immunoglobulins serve as receptors which, upon binding of a specific antigen, trigger the clonal expansion and differentiation of B lymphocytes into immunoglobulins- secreting plasma cells. Secreted immunoglobulins mediate the effector phase of humoral immunity, which results in
   2887..3513    +  CDS            S (fragment): SPIKE_SARS2 - Experimental evidence at protein level: Swiss-Prot protein existence level 1. [Spike glycoprotein]: May down-regulate host tetherin (BST2) by lysosomal degradation, thereby counteracting its antiviral activity. From Severe acute respiratory syndrome coronavirus 2 (2019-nCoV) (SARS-CoV-2).
   3575..3799    +  polyA_signal   bGH poly(A) signal: bovine growth hormone polyadenylation signal
   4337..4925    -  rep_origin     ori: high-copy-number ColE1/pMB1/pBR322/pUC origin of replication
   5097..5168    -  CDS            bla(M) (fragment): β-lactamase lacking the signal sequence; bla(M); allows cytosolic expression of β-lactamase
   5180..5326    -  CDS            TRA2_ECOLX (fragment): Protein predicted: Swiss-Prot protein existence level 4. Required for transposition of transposon Tn903. From Escherichia coli.
   5467..6282    -  CDS            KanR: aminoglycoside phosphotransferase; aph(3')-Ia; confers resistance to kanamycin in bacteria or G418 (Geneticin®) in eukaryotes
   6405..6492    -  promoter       AmpR promoter (fragment): bla
