[The description below was written by a language model from this plasmid's Addgene catalogue record and pLannotate feature annotations shown in this document.]
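Description:
pVRC8400-SARS-CoV-2-RBD-K417N-E484K-N501Y-AVI is a 6,558-nt mammalian expression plasmid built on the pVRC8400 backbone. It is designed to produce a secreted, tagged form of the SARS-CoV-2 spike receptor-binding domain (RBD) carrying the K417N, E484K and N501Y substitutions. In bacteria it replicates from a high-copy ColE1/pUC-type origin and is selected with kanamycin through an aph(3')-Ia (KanR) gene. The short rop, bom, β-lactamase and Tn903 fragments in the annotation appear to be backbone remnants rather than functional elements.

The expression cassette uses the human CMV immediate-early enhancer and promoter, followed by a truncated HTLV-1 5' LTR segment and a partial CMV intron A, elements commonly included to boost transcript processing and expression. It ends with a bovine growth hormone polyadenylation signal. The open reading frame begins with a short fragment matching a mouse immunoglobulin heavy-chain variable gene, which most likely serves as the secretion leader, although the record does not say so. This is followed by human IgG1 constant-region sequence corresponding to the single-chain Fc (scFc) fusion partner, and then by the spike fragment encoding the RBD. According to the catalogue fields, an HRV3C protease cleavage site lies between the scFc and the RBD, and an AVI tag sits at the RBD C terminus; neither short element was annotated by the feature software.

This layout typically allows capture of the secreted fusion through the Fc, release of the RBD by HRV3C cleavage, and site-specific biotinylation of the AVI tag by BirA ligase. The associated publication describes these constructs as molecular probes of spike and its subdomains for SARS-CoV-2 variants.
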