Addgene plasmid #176440: pVRC8400-SARS-CoV-2-RBD-K417N-E484K-N501Y-AVI
Purpose: Expresses SARS-CoV-2 RBD domain containing K417N-E484K-N501Y mutations with single chain Fc, HRV3C protease cleavage site, and AVI tag
Depositing lab: Peter Kwong. Depositing organization: National Institute of Allergy and Infectious Diseases (NIAID). Publication: Molecular probes of spike ectodomain and its subdomains for SARS-CoV-2 variants, Alpha through Omicron. Teng IT, Nazzari AF, Choe M, Liu T, Oliveira de Souza M, Petrova Y, Tsybovsky Y, Wang S, Zhang B, Artamonov M, Madan B, Huang A, Lopez Acevedo SN, Pan X, Ruckwardt TJ, DeKosky BJ, Mascola JR, Misasi J, Sullivan NJ, Zhou T, Kwong PD. PLoS One. 2022 May 24;17(5):e0268767. doi: 10.1371/journal.pone.0268767. eCollection 2022. PubMed 35609088.
Backbone
  Vector backbone: pVRC8400
  Vector type: Mammalian Expression
Growth in bacteria
  Bacterial resistance: Kanamycin, 50 μg/mL
  Growth temperature: 37°C
  Growth strain: DH5alpha
  Copy number: Unknown
Gene/Insert
  Gene/Insert name: SARS-CoV-2-RBD-K417N-E484K-N501Y
  Mutation: K417N, E484K, N501Y
  Entrez Gene: S (a.k.a. GU280_gp02, spike glycoprotein)
  Tag / fusion protein: scFc (N terminal on insert); HRV3C (N terminal on insert); AVI (C terminal on insert)
Terms and licenses: Academic/Nonprofit Terms; Industry Terms: Not Available to Industry
How to cite: pVRC8400-SARS-CoV-2-RBD-K417N-E484K-N501Y-AVI was a gift from Peter Kwong (Addgene plasmid # 176440 ; http://n2t.net/addgene:176440 ; RRID:Addgene_176440)
